Addgene plasmid #23108: pYOY178
Depositing lab: Linda Wordeman. Depositing organization: University of Washington. Publication: Aurora B regulates MCAK at the mitotic centromere. Andrews PD, Ovechkina Y, Morrice N, Wagenbach M, Duncan K, Wordeman L, Swedlow JR. Dev Cell. 2004 Feb . 6(2):253-68. 10.1016/S1534-5807(04)00025-5 PubMed 14960279.
Backbone
  Vector backbone: pEGFP-C1
  Backbone manufacturer: Clontech
  Backbone size w/o insert (bp): 4709
  Vector type: Mammalian Expression
  Selectable markers: Neomycin (select with G418)
Growth in bacteria
  Bacterial resistance: Kanamycin, 50 μg/mL
  Growth temperature: 37°C
  Growth strain: DH5alpha
  Copy number: High Copy
Gene/Insert
  Gene/Insert name: Mitotic Centromere Associated Kinesin (alt names: MCAK; Kif2C; Kinesin 13)
  Species: Cricetulus griseus (Chinese hamster)
  Insert size (bp): 2238
  Mutation: S92A, S106A, S108A, S112A, S186A
  GenBank ID: U11790
  Tag / fusion protein: GFP (N terminal on backbone); His (C terminal on backbone)
  Cloning method: Restriction Enzyme; 5′ cloning site BspEI (not destroyed); 3′ cloning site HindIII (not destroyed)
  Sequencing primers: 5′ catggtcctgctggagttcgtg; 3′ TTTTAAAGCAAGTAAAACCTCTACAAA
Terms and licenses: Academic/Nonprofit Terms; Industry Terms: Not Available to Industry
How to cite: pYOY178 was a gift from Linda Wordeman (Addgene plasmid # 23108 ; http://n2t.net/addgene:23108 ; RRID:Addgene_23108)
