[The description below was written by a language model from this plasmid's Addgene catalogue record and pLannotate feature annotations shown in this document.]
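Description:
pYOY178 is a mammalian expression plasmid built on the Clontech pEGFP-C1 backbone that encodes a GFP-tagged, phosphorylation-site mutant of Mitotic Centromere Associated Kinesin (MCAK, also called Kif2C, a kinesin-13) from Chinese hamster (Cricetulus griseus). The roughly 2.2 kb MCAK coding sequence was inserted between the BspEI and HindIII sites, downstream of and in frame with EGFP, so that the human cytomegalovirus immediate early enhancer and promoter drive a single EGFP-MCAK fusion transcript that is terminated by the SV40 polyadenylation signal. The catalogue entry also lists a C-terminal His tag, although this is not separately annotated in the feature table. The insert carries five serine-to-alanine substitutions (S92A, S106A, S108A, S112A and S186A), which remove the hydroxyl groups at those positions and so prevent their phosphorylation.

The plasmid replicates at high copy in E. coli from a ColE1/pUC-type origin and also contains an f1 phage origin. A single Tn5 aminoglycoside phosphotransferase gene (NeoR/KanR) serves both hosts: a bacterial bla-type promoter gives kanamycin resistance in bacteria, while the adjacent SV40 enhancer/early promoter and the HSV TK polyadenylation signal allow G418 selection of transfected mammalian cells. The short large T antigen, ble and bGH poly(A) fragments in the annotation appear to be backbone remnants or partial matches rather than functional elements.

MCAK is a microtubule-depolymerizing kinesin that regulates microtubule turnover at kinetochores during chromosome segregation. The associated publication concerns Aurora B regulation of MCAK at the mitotic centromere, so this construct is suited to visualizing the localization and behaviour of a non-phosphorylatable MCAK in living or fixed cells, for comparison with the wild-type protein.
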