Features (pLannotate 1.2.2; 15 found; start..end, strand, type, name):
     61..364     +  enhancer       CMV enhancer: human cytomegalovirus immediate early enhancer
    365..568     +  promoter       CMV promoter: human cytomegalovirus (CMV) immediate early promoter
    613..1329    +  CDS            EGFP: EGFP is a basic (constitutively fluorescent) green fluorescent protein published in 1996, derived from Aequorea victoria. It is reported to be a rapidly-maturing weak dimer with moderate acid sensitivity.
   1396..3537    +  CDS            KIF2C: KIF2C_CRIGR - Also known as KNSL6. Experimental evidence at protein level: Swiss-Prot protein existence level 1. In complex with KIF18B, constitutes the major microtubule plus-end depolymerizing activity in mitotic cells (By similarity). Regulates the turnover of microtubules at the kinetochore and functions in chromosome segregation during mitosis (PubMed:14960279). Plays a role in chromosome congression and is required for the lateral to end- on conversion of the chromosome-microtubule attachment (By similarity). From Cricetulus griseus (Chinese hamster) (Cricetulus barabensis griseus).
   3585..3628    +  misc_feature   MCS (fragment): multiple cloning site
   3645..3729    +  CDS            large T antigen (fragment): large T antigen from SV40 (simian virus 40)
   3752..3873    +  polyA_signal   SV40 poly(A) signal: SV40 polyadenylation signal
   3907..4335    -  rep_origin     f1 ori (sequence partly withheld): f1 bacteriophage origin of replication; arrow indicates direction of (+) strand synthesis
   4362..4466    +  promoter       AmpR promoter: bla
   4468..4825    +  promoter       SV40 promoter: SV40 enhancer and early promoter
   4860..5654    +  CDS            NeoR/KanR: aminoglycoside phosphotransferase from Tn5; aph(3')-II (or nptII); confers resistance to neomycin, kanamycin, and G418 (Geneticin®)
   5675..5827    +  CDS            ble (fragment): BLE_KLEPN - Experimental evidence at protein level: Swiss-Prot protein existence level 1. Binding protein with a strong affinity to the bleomycin family of antibiotics. Binds to CL990; an antimitotic-antibiotic compound. From Klebsiella pneumoniae.
   5886..5933    +  polyA_signal   HSV TK poly(A) signal: herpes simplex virus thymidine kinase polyadenylation signal (Cole and Stacy, 1985)
   6024..6040    -  polyA_signal   bGH poly(A) signal (fragment): bovine growth hormone polyadenylation signal
   6262..6850    +  rep_origin     ori: high-copy-number ColE1/pMB1/pBR322/pUC origin of replication
>Addgene plasmid #23108 | pYOY178 | depositor full sequence | sequence record 10553 | Author sequence
TAGTTATTAATAGTAATCAATTACGGGGTCATTAGTTCATAGCCCATATATGGAGTTCCGCGTTACATAA
CTTACGGTAAATGGCCCGCCTGGCTGACCGCCCAACGACCCCCGCCCATTGACGTCAATAATGACGTATG
TTCCCATAGTAACGCCAATAGGGACTTTCCATTGACGTCAATGGGTGGAGTATTTACGGTAAACTGCCCA
CTTGGCAGTACATCAAGTGTATCATATGCCAAGTACGCCCCCTATTGACGTCAATGACGGTAAATGGCCC
GCCTGGCATTATGCCCAGTACATGACCTTATGGGACTTTCCTACTTGGCAGTACATCTACGTATTAGTCA
TCGCTATTACCATGGTGATGCGGTTTTGGCAGTACATCAATGGGCGTGGATAGCGGTTTGACTCACGGGG
ATTTCCAAGTCTCCACCCCATTGACGTCAATGGGAGTTTGTTTTGGCACCAAAATCAACGGGACTTTCCA
AAATGTCGTAACAACTCCGCCCCATTGACGCAAATGGGCGGTAGGCGTGTACGGTGGGAGGTCTATATAA
GCAGAGCTGGTTTAGTGAACCGTCAGATCCGCTAGCGCTACCGGTCGCCACCATGGTGAGCAAGGGCGAG
GAGCTGTTCACCGGGGTGGTGCCCATCCTGGTCGAGCTGGACGGCGACGTAAACGGCCACAAGTTCAGCG
TGTCCGGCGAGGGCGAGGGCGATGCCACCTACGGCAAGCTGACCCTGAAGTTCATCTGCACCACCGGCAA
GCTGCCCGTGCCCTGGCCCACCCTCGTGACCACCCTGACCTACGGCGTGCAGTGCTTCAGCCGCTACCCC
GACCACATGAAGCAGCACGACTTCTTCAAGTCCGCCATGCCCGAAGGCTACGTCCAGGAGCGCACCATCT
TCTTCAAGGACGACGGCAACTACAAGACCCGCGCCGAGGTGAAGTTCGAGGGCGACACCCTGGTGAACCG
CATCGAGCTGAAGGGCATCGACTTCAAGGAGGACGGCAACATCCTGGGGCACAAGCTGGAGTACAACTAC
AACAGCCACAACGTCTATATCATGGCCGACAAGCAGAAGAACGGCATCAAGGTGAACTTCAAGATCCGCC
ACAACATCGAGGACGGCAGCGTGCAGCTCGCCGACCACTACCAGCAGAACACCCCCATCGGCGACGGCCC
CGTGCTGCTGCCCGACAACCACTACCTGAGCACCCAGTCCGCCCTGAGCAAAGACCCCAACGAGAAGCGC
GATCACATGGTCCTGCTGGAGTTCGTGACCGCCGCCGGGATCACTCTCGGCATGGACGAGCTGTACAAGT
CCGGACCGGTGCTAGCGGTACCGAGCTCGGATCCACTAGTCCAGTGTGGTGGAATTGCCCTTGCCATGGA
GTCGCTTCCCGCTCGATTGTTTCCTGGTCTCTCCATCAAGATTCAACGCAGTAATGGCTTAATTCACAGT
GCCAACATAAGCACAGTGAACGTGGAGAAATCCTGTGTTTCAGTGGAATGGATAGAAGGAGGTAACACGA
AAGGCAAAGAGATTGATTTTGATGATGTGGCTGCAATAAACCCAGAACTTCTACAGCTTCTTCCCTTACA
CCCAAAGGACAATCTGCCACTGCAGGAAAATGTAACAGTTCCGAAGCAAAAACGCAGAGCAGTCAACTCC
AAAATTCCAGCTCCAAAAGAAGGTCTTCGAGCACGTGCAACTCGCATGGCAACTGTCCCAGAGGTTCGAA
TTGCCACTCAGGAGAATGAAATGGAGGTGGAGCTGCCTGTGGCTACAAACTCTCGAAAGCAGTTTTCGGT
TGCCACTGGCCTCCCTAGGCCCTCCTGTCCTGCAATGACAGAATTACCGTTGTCGATGGTCAGCGAGGAG
GCAGAAGAGCAAGTCCATCCCACCCGAAGCACATCTTCTGCAAACCCTGCTCGGAGGAAAGCATGTATTG
TGAAGGAAATGGAAAAAATGAAGAACAAGCGGGAAGAGAAGAGGGCCCAGAACTCGGAAATAAGAATAAA
GCGAGCTCAGGAATATGACAGCAGCTTTCCAAACTGGGAATTTGCCCGGATGATTAAAGAATTCCGGGTT
ACTATAGAATGTCACCCACTTACTCTGACTGATCCTACGGAAGAGCACAGGATCTGCGTGTGTGTGAGGA
AGCGCCCACTGAATAAGCAAGAACTGGCCAAGAAAGAAATCGATGTGATTTCTGTTCCCAGCAAGTGTTT
GCTCTTTGTGCATGAACCCAAATTGAAAGTGGACTTGACAAAGTATCTGGAGAATCAGGCATTCTGCTTC
GATTTTGCCTTTGATGAAACAGCTTCAAATGAAGTCGTCTACAGGTTCACAGCAAGGCCACTGGTACAGA
CGATTTTTGAAGGGGGAAAAGCAACCTGCTTTGCCTATGGGCAGACGGGCAGTGGGAAGACTCACACAAT
GGGTGGAGACCTGTCTGGTAAATCTCAGAATACATCTAAAGGGATCTATGCAATGGCTTCCCGGGATGTC
TTCCTTCTGAAGAGTCAGCCTCGCTACCGGAACTTAAACTTGGAAGTTTATGTGACATTCTTTGAGATCT
ACAATGGGAAGGTGTTTGATCTGCTCAACAAGAAGGCCAAGCTACGTGTACTAGAAGACAGCAAGCAGCA
GGTGCAGGTTGTGGGACTTCAGGAGTACCTGGTTAACTGTGCTGATGATGTCATCAAGATGCTCAACATG
GGCAGTGCCTGCAGGACTTCTGGACAGACTTTTGCCAACTCCAATTCTTCCCGCTCCCATGCCTGCTTCC
AGATTCTTCTTCGAGCCAAAGGGAGATTGCATGGCAAATTCTCCTTGGTGGATCTGGCAGGGAATGAACG
AGGGGCTGACACTTCTAGTGCTGACCGCCAGACTCGCATGGAGGGTGCAGAGATTAACAAGTCTCTCCTA
GCACTGAAGGAGTGCATCAGGGCGCTGGGACAGAACAAGGCTCACACCCCATTCCGTGAGAGCAAGCTGA
CTCAGGTGCTAAGGGATTCATTCATTGGGGAGAACTCGAGGACTTGCATGATTGCCATGATCTCACCAGG
CATAAGCTCCTGTGAATATACTTTAAACACGCTGAGATATGCAGACAGAGTCAAGGAGCTGAGCCCCCAC
AGCGGGCTCAGTGGAGAGCAGCCAATTCAAATGGAAACGGAAGAGATGGAAGCCAGCTCTAATGGGACCT
CGCTGGCAGTCAATTTCAAGGAAGAAGAGGAGCTGTCTTCCCAGATGTCCAGCTTTAATGAAGCCATGAG
TCAGATCAGGGAGCTGGAAGAGAGGGCCATGGAGGAGCTCAGGGAGATCATACAGCAAGGACCAGGCTGG
CTTGAGCTCTCTGAGATGACTGATCAGCCAGACTATGACTTAGAGACCTTTGTGAACAAAGCAGAATCTG
CCCTGACTCAGCAGACTAAGCACTTCTCAGCCCTGCGAGAAGTCATCAAGGCCCTGCGTGTGGCCATGCA
ACTGGAAGAACAGGCTAGCAAACAGATGAACAGCAAGAAACGGCACCAACACCATCACCATCATCACTAA
GCGGCCGCATCGATAAGCTTCGAATTCTGCAGTCGACGGTACCGCGGGCCCGGGATCCACCGGATCTAGA
TAACTGATCATAATCAGCCATACCACATTTGTAGAGGTTTTACTTGCTTTAAAAAACCTCCCACACCTCC
CCCTGAACCTGAAACATAAAATGAATGCAATTGTTGTTGTTAACTTGTTTATTGCAGCTTATAATGGTTA
CAAATAAAGCAATAGCATCACAAATTTCACAAATAAAGCATTTTTTTCACTGCATTCTAGTTGTGGTTTG
TCCAAACTCATCAATGTATCTTAACGCGTAAATTGTAAGCGTTAATATTTTGTTAAAATTCGCGTTAAAT
TTTTGTTAAATCAGCTCATTTTTTAACCAATAGGCCGAAATCGGCAAAATCCCTTATAAATCAAAAGAAT
AGACCGAGATAGGGT
[37 nt withheld, positions 4006-4042]
AAAGAACGTGGACTCCAACGTCAAAGG
[49 nt withheld, positions 4070-4118]
T
[91 nt withheld, positions 4120-4210]
G
[124 nt withheld, positions 4212-4335]
CAGGTGGCACTTTTCGGGGAAATGTGCGCGGAACCCCTATTTGTTTATTTTTCTAAATACATTCAAATAT
GTATCCGCTCATGAGACAATAACCCTGATAAATGCTTCAATAATATTGAAAAAGGAAGAGTCCTGAGGCG
GAAAGAACCAGCTGTGGAATGTGTGTCAGTTAGGGTGTGGAAAGTCCCCAGGCTCCCCAGCAGGCAGAAG
TATGCAAAGCATGCATCTCAATTAGTCAGCAACCAGGTGTGGAAAGTCCCCAGGCTCCCCAGCAGGCAGA
AGTATGCAAAGCATGCATCTCAATTAGTCAGCAACCATAGTCCCGCCCCTAACTCCGCCCATCCCGCCCC
TAACTCCGCCCAGTTCCGCCCATTCTCCGCCCCATGGCTGACTAATTTTTTTTATTTATGCAGAGGCCGA
GGCCGCCTCGGCCTCTGAGCTATTCCAGAAGTAGTGAGGAGGCTTTTTTGGAGGCCTAGGCTTTTGCAAA
GATCGATCAAGAGACAGGATGAGGATCGTTTCGCATGATTGAACAAGATGGATTGCACGCAGGTTCTCCG
GCCGCTTGGGTGGAGAGGCTATTCGGCTATGACTGGGCACAACAGACAATCGGCTGCTCTGATGCCGCCG
TGTTCCGGCTGTCAGCGCAGGGGCGCCCGGTTCTTTTTGTCAAGACCGACCTGTCCGGTGCCCTGAATGA
ACTGCAAGACGAGGCAGCGCGGCTATCGTGGCTGGCCACGACGGGCGTTCCTTGCGCAGCTGTGCTCGAC
GTTGTCACTGAAGCGGGAAGGGACTGGCTGCTATTGGGCGAAGTGCCGGGGCAGGATCTCCTGTCATCTC
ACCTTGCTCCTGCCGAGAAAGTATCCATCATGGCTGATGCAATGCGGCGGCTGCATACGCTTGATCCGGC
TACCTGCCCATTCGACCACCAAGCGAAACATCGCATCGAGCGAGCACGTACTCGGATGGAAGCCGGTCTT
GTCGATCAGGATGATCTGGACGAAGAGCATCAGGGGCTCGCGCCAGCCGAACTGTTCGCCAGGCTCAAGG
CGAGCATGCCCGACGGCGAGGATCTCGTCGTGACCCATGGCGATGCCTGCTTGCCGAATATCATGGTGGA
AAATGGCCGCTTTTCTGGATTCATCGACTGTGGCCGGCTGGGTGTGGCGGACCGCTATCAGGACATAGCG
TTGGCTACCCGTGATATTGCTGAAGAGCTTGGCGGCGAATGGGCTGACCGCTTCCTCGTGCTTTACGGTA
TCGCCGCTCCCGATTCGCAGCGCATCGCCTTCTATCGCCTTCTTGACGAGTTCTTCTGAGCGGGACTCTG
GGGTTCGAAATGACCGACCAAGCGACGCCCAACCTGCCATCACGAGATTTCGATTCCACCGCCGCCTTCT
ATGAAAGGTTGGGCTTCGGAATCGTTTTCCGGGACGCCGGCTGGATGATCCTCCAGCGCGGGGATCTCAT
GCTGGAGTTCTTCGCCCACCCTAGGGGGAGGCTAACTGAAACACGGAAGGAGACAATACCGGAAGGAACC
CGCGCTATGACGGCAATAAAAAGACAGAATAAAACGCACGGTGTTGGGTCGTTTGTTCATAAACGCGGGG
TTCGGTCCCAGGGCTGGCACTCTGTCGATACCCCACCGAGACCCCATTGGGGCCAATACGCCCGCGTTTC
TTCCTTTTCCCCACCCCACCCCCCAAGTTCGGGTGAAGGCCCAGGGCTCGCAGCCAACGTCGGGGCGGCA
GGCCCTGCCATAGCCTCAGGTTACTCATATATACTTTAGATTGATTTAAAACTTCATTTTTAATTTAAAA
GGATCTAGGTGAAGATCCTTTTTGATAATCTCATGACCAAAATCCCTTAACGTGAGTTTTCGTTCCACTG
AGCGTCAGACCCCGTAGAAAAGATCAAAGGATCTTCTTGAGATCCTTTTTTTCTGCGCGTAATCTGCTGC
TTGCAAACAAAAAAACCACCGCTACCAGCGGTGGTTTGTTTGCCGGATCAAGAGCTACCAACTCTTTTTC
CGAAGGTAACTGGCTTCAGCAGAGCGCAGATACCAAATACTGTCCTTCTAGTGTAGCCGTAGTTAGGCCA
CCACTTCAAGAACTCTGTAGCACCGCCTACATACCTCGCTCTGCTAATCCTGTTACCAGTGGCTGCTGCC
AGTGGCGATAAGTCGTGTCTTACCGGGTTGGACTCAAGACGATAGTTACCGGATAAGGCGCAGCGGTCGG
GCTGAACGGGGGGTTCGTGCACACAGCCCAGCTTGGAGCGAACGACCTACACCGAACTGAGATACCTACA
GCGTGAGCTATGAGAAAGCGCCACGCTTCCCGAAGGGAGAAAGGCGGACAGGTATCCGGTAAGCGGCAGG
GTCGGAACAGGAGAGCGCACGAGGGAGCTTCCAGGGGGAAACGCCTGGTATCTTTATAGTCCTGTCGGGT
TTCGCCACCTCTGACTTGAGCGTCGATTTTTGTGATGCTCGTCAGGGGGGCGGAGCCTATGGAAAAACGC
CAGCAACGCGGCCTTTTTACGGTTCCTGGCCTTTTGCTGGCCTTTTGCTCACATGTTCTTTCCTGCGTTA
TCCCCTGATTCTGTGGATAACCGTATTACCGCCATGCAT
