>Addgene plasmid #23108 | pYOY178 | addgene partial sequence | sequence record 28971 | 23108 with SV40pA-R
AACAAGTTAACAACAACAATTGCATTCATTTTATGTTTCAGGTTCAGGGGGAGGTGTGGGAGGTTTTTTA
AAGCAAGTAAAACCTCTACAAATGTGGTATGGCTGATTATGATCAGTTATCTAGATCCGGTGGATCCCGG
GCCCGCGGTACCGTCGACTGCAGAATTCGAAGCTTATCGATGCGGCCGCTTAGTGATGATGGTGATGGTG
TTGGTGCCGTTTCTTGCTGTTCATCTGTTTGCTAGCCTGTTCTTCCAGTTGCATGGCCACACGCAGGGCC
TTGATGACTTCTCGCAGGGCTGAGAAGTGCTTAGTCTGCTGAGTCAGGGCAGATTCTGCTTTGTTCACAA
AGGTCTCTAAGTCATAGTCTGGCTGATCAGTCATCTCAGAGAGCTCAAGCCAGCCTGGTCCTTGCTGTAT
GATCTCCCTGAGCTCCTCCATGGCCCTCTCTTCCAGCTCCCTGATCTGACTCATGGCTTCATTAAAGCTG
GACATCTGGGAAGACAGCTCCTCTTCTTCCTTGAAATTGACTGCCAGCGAGGTCCCATTAGAGCTGGCTT
CCATCTCTTCCGTTTCCATTTGAATTGGCTGCTCTCCACTGAGCCCGCTGTGGGGGCTCAGCTCCTTGAC
TCTGTCTGCATATCTCAGCGTGTTTAAAGTATATTCACAGGAGCTTATGCCTGGTGAGATCATGGCAATC
ATGCAAGTCCTCGAGT
