>Addgene plasmid #23108 | pYOY178 | addgene partial sequence | sequence record 28972 | 23108 with EGFP-C
TCTCGGCAGGAGAGCTGTACAGTCCGGACCGGTGCTAGCGGTACCGAGCTCGGATCCACTAGTCCAGTGT
GGTGGAATTGCCCTTGCCATGGAGTCGCTTCCCGCTCGATTGTTTCCTGGTCTCTCCATCAAGATTCAAC
GCAGTAATGGCTTAATTCACAGTGCCAACATAAGCACAGTGAACGTGGAGAAATCCTGTGTTTCAGTGGA
ATGGATAGAAGGAGGTAACACGAAAGGCAAAGAGATTGATTTTGATGATGTGGCTGCAATAAACCCAGAA
CTTCTACAGCTTCTTCCCTTACACCCAAAGGACAATCTGCCACTGCAGGAAAATGTAACAGTTCCGAAGC
AAAAACGCAGAGCAGTCAACTCCAAAATTCCAGCTCCAAAAGAAGGTCTTCGAGCACGTGCAACTCGCAT
GGCAACTGTCCCAGAGGTTCGAATTGCCACTCAGGAGAATGAAATGGAGGTGGAGCTGCCTGTGGCTACA
AACTCTCGAAAGCAGTTTTCGGTTGCCACTGGCCTCCCTAGGCCCTCCTGTCCTGCAATGACAGAATTAC
CGTTGTCGATGGTCAGCGAGGAGGCAGAAGAGCAAGTCCATCCCACCCGAAGCACATCTTCTGCAAACCC
TGCTCGGAGGAAAGCATGTATTGTGAAGGAAATGGAAAAAATGAAGAACAAGCGGGAAGAGAAGAGGGCC
CAGAACTCGGAAATAAGAATAAAGCGAGCT
